Addgene plasmid #206398: pHAGE2-TetO-ePOUSKM
Purpose: Expresses four genes (human ePOU, SOX2, KLF4, c-MYC) in mammalian cells, for lentivirus generation.
Depositing lab: Ralf Jauch. Depositing organization: University of Hong Kong.
Backbone
  Vector backbone: pHAGE2-TetO
  Backbone size w/o insert (bp): 6300
  Vector type: Mammalian Expression, Lentiviral
Growth in bacteria
  Bacterial resistance: Ampicillin, 100 μg/mL
  Growth temperature: 37°C
  Growth strain: NEB Stable
  Copy number: High Copy
Gene/Insert
  Gene/Insert name: ePOU, SOX2, KLF4, c-MYC (alt name: ePOU-P2A-SOX2-T2A-KLF4-E2A-c-MYC)
  Species: M. musculus (mouse)
  Entrez Gene: KLF4 (a.k.a. EZF, GKLF); MYC (a.k.a. MRTL, MYCC, bHLHe39, c-Myc); SOX2 (a.k.a. ANOP3, MCOPS3)
  Cloning method: Gibson Cloning
  Sequencing primers: 5′ n/a
Terms and licenses: Academic/Nonprofit Terms; Industry Terms: Not Available to Industry
How to cite: pHAGE2-TetO-ePOUSKM was a gift from Ralf Jauch (Addgene plasmid # 206398 ; http://n2t.net/addgene:206398 ; RRID:Addgene_206398)
