[The description below was written by a language model from this plasmid's Addgene catalogue record and pLannotate feature annotations shown in this document.]
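Description:
pHAGE2-TetO-ePOUSKM is an HIV-1-derived lentiviral transfer plasmid for doxycycline-regulated expression of a four-factor reprogramming cassette in mammalian cells. It is built on the pHAGE2-TetO backbone and is maintained in E. coli through a high-copy ColE1/pUC-type origin and an ampicillin resistance gene. The viral portion carries a truncated 5' LTR, the Ψ packaging signal with a gag fragment, the Rev response element, the cPPT/CTS and a truncated 3' LTR. RNA spanning the two LTRs can therefore be packaged into particles when helper functions are supplied in trans, then integrated into target cells. No mammalian selection marker or fluorescent reporter is annotated.

The payload is a single polycistronic open reading frame, ePOU-P2A-SOX2-T2A-KLF4-E2A-c-MYC. It is driven by a tetracycline response element with seven tetO repeats joined to a minimal CMV promoter, and it is followed by a WPRE that enhances transcript expression. Transcription therefore depends on a tetracycline-controlled transactivator, which this plasmid does not encode and which must be provided separately. The 2A peptides cause ribosomal skipping, so one mRNA yields four separate proteins.

The first coding sequence is annotated as a match to mouse Pou5f1 (Oct4). The name "ePOU" suggests an engineered variant, but the record does not describe how it differs from the native factor. The record is also inconsistent on species: the purpose statement calls the genes human and the Entrez entries use human gene aliases, whereas the species field and the sequence-based annotations identify mouse proteins. The cassette follows the standard Oct4/Sox2/Klf4/Myc design used for inducible reprogramming of somatic cells to pluripotency, although the record itself mentions only expression and lentivirus production.
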