Features (pLannotate 1.2.2; 31 found; start..end, strand, type, name):
    377..634     +  LTR            5' LTR (truncated): truncated 5' long terminal repeat (LTR) from HIV-1
    681..806     +  misc_feature   HIV-1 Ψ: packaging signal of human immunodeficiency virus type 1
    790..1128    +  CDS            HIV-1 gag (fragment): gag protein from human immunodeficiency virus 1; gag
   1303..1536    +  misc_feature   RRE: The Rev response element (RRE) of HIV-1 allows for Rev-dependent mRNA export from the nucleus to the cytoplasm.
   1913..2013    +  CDS            Rev (fragment): human immunodeficiency virus 1 (HIV-1) Rev protein; rev; enhances nuclear export of unspliced and incompletely spliced viral mRNAs
   2058..2175    +  misc_feature   cPPT/CTS: central polypurine tract and central termination sequence of HIV-1
   2217..2237    -  promoter       SV40 promoter (fragment): SV40 enhancer and early promoter
   2251..2521    +  protein_bind   tetracycline response element: contains seven copies of the tetracycline operator tetO tetracycline repressor TetR
   2532..2549    +  misc_feature   MCS (fragment): pUC18/19 multiple cloning site
   2549..2616    +  promoter       tight TRE promoter (fragment): Tet-responsive promoter PTight, consisting of seven tet operator sequences followed by the minimal CMV promoter
   2685..3740    +  CDS            Pou5f1: PO5F1_MOUSE - Also known as Oct-3, Oct-4, Otf-3, Otf3. Experimental evidence at protein level: Swiss-Prot protein existence level 1. Transcription factor that binds to the octamer motif (5'- ATTTGCAT-3') (PubMed:1972777, PubMed:1690859, PubMed:1967980, PubMed:17525163, PubMed:23376973). Forms a trimeric complex with SOX2 or SOX15 on DNA and controls the expression of a number of genes involved in embryonic development such as YES1, FGF4, UTF1 and ZFP206 (PubMed:15863505, PubMed:17097055, PubMed:17496161, PubMed:19740739). Critical for early embryogenesis and for embryonic stem cell pluripotenc
   3756..3808    +  CDS            P2A (fragment): 2A peptide from porcine teschovirus-1 polyprotein Eukaryotic ribosomes fail to insert a peptide bond between the Gly and Pro residues, yielding separate polypeptides.
   3819..4775    +  CDS            Sox2: SOX2_MOUSE - Also known as Sox-2. Experimental evidence at protein level: Swiss-Prot protein existence level 1. Transcription factor that forms a trimeric complex with POU5F1 (OCT3/4) on DNA and controls the expression of a number of genes involved in embryonic development such as YES1, FGF4, UTF1 and ZFP206 (PubMed:15863505, PubMed:17097055, PubMed:19740739). Binds to the proximal enhancer region of NANOG (PubMed:15863505). Critical for early embryogenesis and for embryonic stem cell pluripotency (By similarity). Downstream SRRT target that mediates the promotion of neural stem cell self-rene
   4791..4843    +  CDS            T2A (fragment): 2A peptide from Thosea asigna virus capsid protein Eukaryotic ribosomes fail to insert a peptide bond between the Gly and Pro residues, yielding separate polypeptides.
   4851..6299    +  CDS            Klf4: KLF4_MOUSE - Also known as Ezf, Gklf, Zie. Experimental evidence at protein level: Swiss-Prot protein existence level 1. Transcription factor; can act both as activator and as repressor. Binds the 5'-CACCC-3' core sequence. Binds to the promoter region of its own gene and can activate its own transcription. Regulates the expression of key transcription factors during embryonic development. Plays an important role in maintaining embryonic stem cells, and in preventing their differentiation. Required for establishing the barrier function of the skin and for postnatal maturation and maintenance o
   6315..6374    +  CDS            E2A: 2A peptide from equine rhinitis A virus polyprotein Eukaryotic ribosomes fail to insert a peptide bond between the Gly and Pro residues, yielding separate polypeptides.
   6429..7745    +  CDS            Myc: MYC_MOUSE - Experimental evidence at protein level: Swiss-Prot protein existence level 1. Transcription factor that binds DNA in a non-specific manner, yet also specifically recognizes the core sequence 5'-CAC[GA]TG-3'. Activates the transcription of growth-related genes. Binds to the VEGFA promoter, promoting VEGFA production and subsequent sprouting angiogenesis. Regulator of somatic reprogramming, controls self-renewal of embryonic stem cells. Functions with TAF6L to activate target gene expression through RNA polymerase II pause release (PubMed:31005419). From Mus musculus (Mouse).
   7762..8350    +  misc_feature   WPRE: woodchuck hepatitis virus posttranscriptional regulatory element
   8345..8455    +  CDS            nef (fragment): NEF_SIVS4 - Experimental evidence at protein level: Swiss-Prot protein existence level 1. Interferes with TCR signaling from the cell membrane. Interacts with CD247/TCRZ (TCR zeta chain) and exert potent down- regulation of cell surface TCR/CD3 complexes. From Simian immunodeficiency virus (isolate F236/smH4) (SIV-sm) (Simian immunodeficiency virus sooty mangabey monkey).
   8498..8678    +  LTR            5' LTR (truncated): truncated 5' long terminal repeat (LTR) from HIV-1
   8811..8915    +  promoter       AmpR promoter: bla
   8916..9776    +  CDS            AmpR: β-lactamase; bla; confers resistance to ampicillin, carbenicillin, and related antibiotics
   9947..10535   +  rep_origin     ori: high-copy-number ColE1/pMB1/pBR322/pUC origin of replication
  10718..10772   +  CDS            lacI (fragment): lac repressor; lacI; The lac repressor binds to the lac operator to inhibit transcription in E. coli. This inhibition can be relieved by adding lactose or isopropyl-β-D-thiogalactopyranoside (IPTG).
  10778..10871   +  rep_origin     SV40 ori (fragment): SV40 origin of replication
  10896..10933   +  CDS            lacI (fragment): lac repressor; lacI; The lac repressor binds to the lac operator to inhibit transcription in E. coli. This inhibition can be relieved by adding lactose or isopropyl-β-D-thiogalactopyranoside (IPTG).
  10946..10967   +  protein_bind   CAP binding site: CAP binding activates transcription in the presence of cAMP. E. coli catabolite activator protein
  10982..11012   +  promoter       lac promoter: promoter for the E. coli lac operon
  11016..11038   +  protein_bind   lac operator (fragment): The lac repressor binds to the lac operator to inhibit transcription in E. coli. This inhibition can be relieved by adding lactose or isopropyl-β-D-thiogalactopyranoside (IPTG). lac repressor encoded by lacI
  11070..11153   +  polyA_signal   SV40 poly(A) signal (fragment): SV40 polyadenylation signal
  11320..329     +  CDS            nef (fragment) (across the origin): NEF_HV1BR - Experimental evidence at protein level: Swiss-Prot protein existence level 1. Extracellular Nef protein targets CD4(+) T-lymphocytes for apoptosis by interacting with CXCR4 surface receptors (PubMed:14990729). From Human immunodeficiency virus type 1 group M subtype B (isolate BRU/LAI) (HIV-1).
>Addgene plasmid #206398 | pHAGE2-TetO-ePOUSKM | addgene full sequence | sequence record 409991 | Addgene NGS Result
TGGAAGGGCTAATTCACTCCCAAAGAAGACAAGATATCCTTGATCTGTGGATCTACCACACACAAGGCTA
CTTCCCTGATTAGCAGAACTACACACCAGGGCCAGGGGTCAGATATCCACTGACCTTTGGATGGTGCTAC
AAGCTAGTACCAGTTGAGCCAGATAAGGTAGAAGAGGCCAATAAAGGAGAGAACACCAGCTTGTTACACC
CTGTGAGCCTGCATGGGATGGATGACCCGGAGAGAGAAGTGTTAGAGTGGAGGTTTGACAGCCGCCTAGC
ATTTCATCACGTGGCCCGAGAGCTGCATCCGGAGTACTTCAAGAACTGCTGATATCGAGCTTGCTACAAG
GGACTTTCCGCTGGGGACTTTCCAGGGAGGCGTGGCCTGGGCGGGACTGGGGAGTGGCGAGCCCTCAGAT
CCTGCATATAAGCAGCTGCTTTTTGCCTGTACTGGGTCTCTCTGGTTAGACCAGATCTGAGCCTGGGAGC
TCTCTGGCTAACTAGGGAACCCACTGCTTAAGCCTCAATAAAGCTTGCCTTGAGTGCTTCAAGTAGTGTG
TGCCCGTCTGTTGTGTGACTCTGGTAACTAGAGATCCCTCAGACCCTTTTAGTCAGTGTGGAAAATCTCT
AGCAGTGGCGCCCGAACAGGGACTTGAAAGCGAAAGGGAAACCAGAGGAGCTCTCTCGACGCAGGACTCG
GCTTGCTGAAGCGCGCACGGCAAGAGGCGAGGGGCGGCGACTGGTGAGTACGCCAAAAATTTTGACTAGC
GGAGGCTAGAAGGAGAGAGATGGGTGCGAGAGCGTCAGTATTAAGCGGGGGAGAATTAGATCGCGATGGG
AAAAAATTCGGTTAAGGCCAGGGGGAAAGAAAAAATATAAATTAAAACATATAGTATGGGCAAGCAGGGA
GCTAGAACGATTCGCAGTTAATCCTGGCCTGTTAGAAACATCAGAAGGCTGTAGACAAATACTGGGACAG
CTACAACCATCCCTTCAGACAGGATCAGAAGAACTTAGATCATTATATAATACAGTAGCAACCCTCTATT
GTGTGCATCAAAGGATAGAGATAAAAGACACCAAGGAAGCTTTAGACAAGATAGAGGAAGAGCAAAACAA
AAGTAAGACCACCGCACAGCAAGCGGCCGGCCGCTGATCTTCAGACCTGGAGGAGGAGATATGAGGGACA
ATTGGAGAAGTGAATTATATAAATATAAAGTAGTAAAAATTGAACCATTAGGAGTAGCACCCACCAAGGC
AAAGAGAAGAGTGGTGCAGAGAGAAAAAAGAGCAGTGGGAATAGGAGCTTTGTTCCTTGGGTTCTTGGGA
GCAGCAGGAAGCACTATGGGCGCAGCGTCAATGACGCTGACGGTACAGGCCAGACAATTATTGTCTGGTA
TAGTGCAGCAGCAGAACAATTTGCTGAGGGCTATTGAGGCGCAACAGCATCTGTTGCAACTCACAGTCTG
GGGCATCAAGCAGCTCCAGGCAAGAATCCTGGCTGTGGAAAGATACCTAAAGGATCAACAGCTCCTGGGG
ATTTGGGGTTGCTCTGGAAAACTCATTTGCACCACTGCTGTGCCTTGGAATGCTAGTTGGAGTAATAAAT
CTCTGGAACAGATTTGGAATCACACGACCTGGATGGAGTGGGACAGAGAAATTAACAATTACACAAGCTT
AATACACTCCTTAATTGAAGAATCGCAAAACCAGCAAGAAAAGAATGAACAAGAATTATTGGAATTAGAT
AAATGGGCAAGTTTGTGGAATTGGTTTAACATAACAAATTGGCTGTGGTATATAAAATTATTCATAATGA
TAGTAGGAGGCTTGGTAGGTTTAAGAATAGTTTTTGCTGTACTTTCTATAGTGAATAGAGTTAGGCAGGG
ATATTCACCATTATCGTTTCAGACCCACCTCCCAACCCCGAGGGGACCCGACAGGCCCGAAGGAATAGAA
GAAGAAGGTGGAGAGAGAGACAGAGACAGATCCATTCGATTAGTGAACGGATCTCGACGGTATCGCCGAA
TTCACAAATGGCAGTATTCATCCACAATTTTAAAAGAAAAGGGGGGATTGGGGGGTACAGTGCAGGGGAA
AGAATAGTAGACATAATAGCAACAGACATACAAACTAAAGAATTACAAAAACAAATTACAAAAATTCAAA
ATTTTCGGGTTTATTACAGGGACAGCAGAGATCCAGTTTGGACTAGTCCACACCCTAACTGACACACTCG
AGTTTACCACTCCCTATCAGTGATAGAGAAAAGTGAAAGTCGAGTTTACCACTCCCTATCAGTGATAGAG
AAAAGTGAAAGTCGAGTTTACCACTCCCTATCAGTGATAGAGAAAAGTGAAAGTCGAGTTTACCACTCCC
TATCAGTGATAGAGAAAAGTGAAAGTCGAGTTTACCACTCCCTATCAGTGATAGAGAAAAGTGAAAGTCG
AGTTTACCACTCCCTATCAGTGATAGAGAAAAGTGAAAGTCGAGTTTACCACTCCCTATCAGTGATAGAG
AAAAGTGAAAGTCGAGCTCGGTACCCGGGTCGAGGTAGGCATGTACGGTGGGAGGCCTATATAAGCAGAG
CTCGTTTAGTGAACCGTCAGATCGCCTGGAGACGCCATCCACGCTGTTTTGACCTCCATAGAAGACACCG
GGACCGATCCAGCCTGCGGCCGCCATGGCTGGACACCTGGCTTCAGACTTCGCCTTCTCACCCCCACCAG
GTGGGGGTGATGGGTCAGCAGGGCTGGAGCCGGGCTGGGTGGATCCTCGAACCTGGCTAAGCTTCCAAGG
GCCTCCAGGTGGGCCTGGAATCGGACCAGGCTCAGAGGTATTGGGGATCTCCCCATGTCCGCCCGCATAC
GAGTTCTGCGGAGGGATGGCATACTGTGGACCTCAGGTTGGACTGGGCCTAGTCCCCCAAGTTGGCGTGG
AGACTTTGCAGCCTGAGGGCCAGGCAGGAGCACGAGTGGAAAGCAACTCAGAGGGAACCTCCTCTGAGCC
CTGTGCCGACCGCCCCAATGCCGTGAAGTTGGAGAAGGTGGAACCAACTCCCGAGGAGTCCCAGGACATG
AAAGCCCTGCAGAAGGAGCTAGAACAGTTCGCTAAGCTGCTGAAGCAGAAGAGGATCAGGTTGGGGTACA
CCCAGGCCGACGTGGGGCTCACCCTGGGCGTTCTCTTTGGAAAGGTGTTCAGCCAGACCACCATCTGTCG
CTTCGAGGCCTTGCAGCTCAGCCTTAAGAACATGTGTAAGCTGCGGCCCCTGCTGGAGAAGTGGGTGGAG
GAAGCCGACAACAATCCGAACCTTCAGGAGATATGCAAATCGGAGACCCTGGTGCAGGCCCGGAAGAGAA
AGCGAACGTCCATCGAGGTGAGCGTCAAGGGGGCTCTGGAGAGCCATTTCCTCAAATGCCCTAAGCCCTC
GGCCCAGGAGATCACCTCCCTCGCGGACAGCTTACAGCTGGAGAAGGAGGTGGTGCGAGTATGGTTCTGT
AACAGGCGCCAGAAGGGCAAAAGATCAAGTATTGAGTATTCCCAACGAGAAGAGTATGAGGCTACAGGGA
CACCTTTCCCAGGGGGGGCTGTATCCTTTCCTCTGCCCCCAGGTCCCCACTTTGGCACCCCAGGCTATGG
AAGCCCCCACTTCACCACACTCTACTCAGTCCCTTTTCCTGAGGGCGAGGCCTTTCCCTCTGTTCCCGTC
ACTGCTCTGGGCTCTCCCATGCATTCAAACGCTAGCGGCAGCGGCGCCACGAACTTCTCTCTGTTAAAGC
AAGCAGGAGATGTTGAAGAAAACCCCGGGCCTGCTTGCATGTATAACATGATGGAGACGGAGCTGAAGCC
GCCGGGCCCGCAGCAAGCTTCGGGGGGCGGCGGCGGAGGAGGCAACGCCACGGCGGCGGCGACCGGCGGC
AACCAGAAGAACAGCCCGGACCGCGTCAAGAGGCCCATGAACGCCTTCATGGTATGGTCCCGGGGGCAGC
GGCGTAAGATGGCCCAGGAGAACCCCAAGATGCACAACTCGGAGATCAGCAAGCGCCTGGGCGCGGAGTG
GAAACTTTTGTCCGAGACCGAGAAGCGGCCGTTCATCGACGAGGCCAAGCGGCTGCGCGCTCTGCACATG
AAGGAGCACCCGGATTATAAATACCGGCCGCGGCGGAAAACCAAGACGCTCATGAAGAAGGATAAGTACA
CGCTTCCCGGAGGCTTGCTGGCCCCCGGCGGGAACAGCATGGCGAGCGGGGTTGGGGTGGGCGCCGGCCT
GGGTGCGGGCGTGAACCAGCGCATGGACAGCTACGCGCACATGAACGGCTGGAGCAACGGCAGCTACAGC
ATGATGCAGGAGCAGCTGGGCTACCCGCAGCACCCGGGCCTCAACGCTCACGGCGCGGCACAGATGCAAC
CGATGCACCGCTACGACGTCAGCGCCCTGCAGTACAACTCCATGACCAGCTCGCAGACCTACATGAACGG
CTCGCCCACCTACAGCATGTCCTACTCGCAGCAGGGCACCCCCGGTATGGCGCTGGGCTCCATGGGCTCT
GTGGTCAAGTCCGAGGCCAGCTCCAGCCCCCCCGTGGTTACCTCTTCCTCCCACTCCAGGGCGCCCTGCC
AGGCCGGGGACCTCCGGGACATGATCAGCATGTACCTCCCCGGCGCCGAGGTGCCGGAGCCCGCTGCGCC
CAGTAGACTGCACATGGCCCAGCACTACCAGAGCGGCCCGGTGCCCGGCACGGCCATTAACGGCACACTG
CCCCTGTCGCACATGGCATGCGGCTCCGGCGAGGGCAGGGGAAGTCTTCTAACATGCGGGGACGTGGAGG
AAAATCCCGGCCCACTCGAGATGAGGCAGCCACCTGGCGAGTCTGACATGGCTGTCAGCGACGCTCTGCT
CCCGTCCTTCTCCACGTTCGCGTCCGGCCCGGCGGGAAGGGAGAAGACACTGCGTCCAGCAGGTGCCCCG
ACTAACCGTTGGCGTGAGGAACTCTCTCACATGAAGCGACTTCCCCCACTTCCCGGCCGCCCCTACGACC
TGGCGGCGACGGTGGCCACAGACCTGGAGAGTGGCGGAGCTGGTGCAGCTTGCAGCAGTAACAACCCGGC
CCTCCTAGCCCGGAGGGAGACCGAGGAGTTCAACGACCTCCTGGACCTAGACTTTATCCTTTCCAACTCG
CTAACCCACCAGGAATCGGTGGCCGCCACCGTGACCACCTCGGCGTCAGCTTCATCCTCGTCTTCCCCAG
CGAGCAGCGGCCCTGCCAGCGCGCCCTCCACCTGCAGCTTCAGCTATCCGATCCGGGCCGGGGGTGACCC
GGGCGTGGCTGCCAGCAACACAGGTGGAGGGCTCCTCTACAGCCGAGAATCTGCGCCACCTCCCACGGCC
CCCTTCAACCTGGCGGACATCAATGACGTGAGCCCCTCGGGCGGCTTCGTGGCTGAGCTCCTGCGGCCGG
AGTTGGACCCAGTATACATTCCGCCACAGCAGCCTCAGCCGCCAGGTGGCGGGCTGATGGGCAAGTTTGT
GCTGAAGGCGTCTCTGACCACCCCTGGCAGCGAGTACAGCAGCCCTTCGGTCATCAGTGTTAGCAAAGGA
AGCCCAGACGGCAGCCACCCCGTGGTAGTGGCGCCCTACAGCGGTGGCCCGCCGCGCATGTGCCCCAAGA
TTAAGCAAGAGGCGGTCCCGTCCTGCACGGTCAGCCGGTCCCTAGAGGCCCATTTGAGCGCTGGACCCCA
GCTCAGCAACGGCCACCGGCCCAACACACACGACTTCCCCCTGGGGCGGCAGCTCCCCACCAGGACTACC
CCTACACTGAGTCCCGAGGAACTGCTGAACAGCAGGGACTGTCACCCTGGCCTGCCTCTTCCCCCAGGAT
TCCATCCCCATCCGGGGCCCAACTACCCTCCTTTCCTGCCAGACCAGATGCAGTCACAAGTCCCCTCTCT
CCATTATCAAGAGCTCATGCCACCGGGTTCCTGCCTGCCAGAGGAGCCCAAGCCAAAGAGGGGAAGAAGG
TCGTGGCCCCGGAAAAGAACAGCCACCCACACTTGTGACTATGCAGGCTGTGGCAAAACCTATACCAAGA
GTTCTCATCTCAAGGCACACCTGCGAACTCACACAGGCGAGAAACCTTACCACTGTGACTGGGACGGCTG
TGGGTGGAAATTCGCCCGCTCCGATGAACTGACCAGGCACTACCGCAAACACACAGGGCACCGGCCCTTT
CAGTGCCAGAAGTGCGACAGGGCCTTTTCCAGGTCGGACCACCTTGCCTTACACATGAAGAGGCACTTTC
TCGAGGGCTCGGGCCAGTGTACTAATTATGCTCTCTTGAAATTGGCTGGAGATGTTGAGAGCAACCCAGG
TCCCGGCGCGCCACTGGATTTCCTTTGGGCGTTGGAAACCCCGCAGACAGCCACGACGATGCCCCTCAAC
GTGAACTTCACCAACAGGAACTATGACCTCGACTACGACTCCGTACAGCCCTATTTCATCTGCGACGAGG
AAGAGAATTTCTATCACCAGCAACAGCAGAGCGAGCTGCAGCCGCCCGCGCCCAGTGAGGATATCTGGAA
GAAATTCGAGCTGCTTCCCACCCCGCCCCTGTCCCCGAGCCGCCGCTCCGGGCTCTGCTCTCCATCCTAT
GTTGCGGTCGCTACGTCCTTCTCCCCAAGGGAAGACGATGACGGCGGCGGTGGCAACTTCTCCACCGCCG
ATCAGCTGGAGATGATGACCGAGTTACTTGGAGGAGACATGGTGAACCAGAGCTTCATCTGCGATCCTGA
CGACGAGACCTTCATCAAGAACATCATCATCCAGGACTGTATGTGGAGCGGTTTCTCAGCCGCTGCCAAG
CTGGTCTCGGAGAAGCTGGCCTCCTACCAGGCTGCGCGCAAAGACAGCACCAGCCTGAGCCCCGCCCGCG
GGCACAGCGTCTGCTCCACCTCCAGCCTGTACCTGCAGGACCTCACCGCCGCCGCGTCCGAGTGCATTGA
CCCCTCAGTGGTCTTTCCCTACCCGCTCAACGACAGCAGCTCGCCCAAATCCTGTACCTCGTCCGATTCC
ACGGCCTTCTCTCCTTCCTCGGACTCGCTGCTGTCCTCCGAGTCCTCCCCACGGGCCAGCCCTGAGCCCC
TAGTGCTGCATGAGGAGACACCGCCCACCACCAGCAGCGACTCTGAAGAAGAGCAAGAAGATGAGGAAGA
AATTGATGTGGTGTCTGTGGAGAAGAGGCAAACCCCTGCCAAGAGGTCGGAGTCGGGCTCATCTCCATCC
CGAGGCCACAGCAAACCTCCGCACAGCCCACTGGTCCTCAAGAGGTGCCACGTCTCCACTCACCAGCACA
ACTACGCCGCACCCCCCTCCACAAGGAAGGACTATCCAGCTGCCAAGAGGGCCAAGTTGGACAGTGGCAG
GGTCCTGAAGCAGATCAGCAACAACCGCAAGTGCTCCAGCCCCAGGTCCTCAGACACGGAGGAAAACGAC
AAGAGGCGGACACACAACGTCTTGGAACGTCAGAGGAGGAACGAGCTGAAGCGCAGCTTTTTTGCCCTGC
GTGACCAGATCCCTGAATTGGAAAACAACGAAAAGGCCCCCAAGGTAGTGATCCTCAAAAAAGCCACCGC
CTACATCCTGTCCATTCAAGCAGACGAGCACAAGCTCACCTCTGAAAAGGACTTATTGAGGAAACGACGA
GAACAGTTGAAACACAAACTCGAACAGCTTCGAAACTCTGGTGCATAAATCGATAGATCCTAATCAACCT
CTGGATTACAAAATTTGTGAAAGATTGACTGGTATTCTTAACTATGTTGCTCCTTTTACGCTATGTGGAT
ACGCTGCTTTAATGCCTTTGTATCATGCTATTGCTTCCCGTATGGCTTTCATTTTCTCCTCCTTGTATAA
ATCCTGGTTGCTGTCTCTTTATGAGGAGTTGTGGCCCGTTGTCAGGCAACGTGGCGTGGTGTGCACTGTG
TTTGCTGACGCAACCCCCACTGGTTGGGGCATTGCCACCACCTGTCAGCTCCTTTCCGGGACTTTCGCTT
TCCCCCTCCCTATTGCCACGGCGGAACTCATCGCCGCCTGCCTTGCCCGCTGCTGGACAGGGGCTCGGCT
GTTGGGCACTGACAATTCCGTGGTGTTGTCGGGGAAATCATCGTCCTTTCCTTGGCTGCTCGCCTGTGTT
GCCACCTGGATTCTGCGCGGGACGTCCTTCTGCTACGTCCCTTCGGCCCTCAATCCAGCGGACCTTCCTT
CCCGCGGCCTGCTGCCGGCTCTGCGGCCTCTTCCGCGTCTTCGCCTTCGCCCTCAGACGAGTCGGATCTC
CCTTTGGGCCGCCTCCCCGCCTGGTACCTTTAAGACCAATGACTTACAAGGCAGCTGTAGATCTTAGCCA
CTTTTTAAAAGAAAAGGGGGGACTGGAAGGGCTAATTCACTCCCAACGAAGACAAGATCACCTGCAGGAC
AGGCGCGCCCTGCTTTTTGCTTGTACTGGGTCTCTCTGGTTAGACCAGATCTGAGCCTGGGAGCTCTCTG
GCTAACTAGGGAACCCACTGCTTAAGCCTCAATAAAGCTTGCCTTGAGTGCTTCAAGTAGTGTGTGCCCG
TCTGTTGTGTGACTCTGGTAACTAGAGATCCCTCAGACCCTTTTAGTCAGTGTGGAAAATCTCTAGCACC
CGGGCGATTAAGGAAAGGGCTAGATCATTCTTGAAGACGAAAGGGCCTCGTGATACGCCTATTTTTATAG
GTTAATGTCATGATAATAATGGTTTCTTAGACGTCAGGTGGCACTTTTCGGGGAAATGTGCGCGGAACCC
CTATTTGTTTATTTTTCTAAATACATTCAAATATGTATCCGCTCATGAGACAATAACCCTGATAAATGCT
TCAATAATATTGAAAAAGGAAGAGTATGAGTATTCAACATTTCCGTGTCGCCCTTATTCCCTTTTTTGCG
GCATTTTGCCTTCCTGTTTTTGCTCACCCAGAAACGCTGGTGAAAGTAAAAGATGCTGAAGATCAGTTGG
GTGCACGAGTGGGTTACATCGAACTGGATCTCAACAGCGGTAAGATCCTTGAGAGTTTTCGCCCCGAAGA
ACGTTTTCCAATGATGAGCACTTTTAAAGTTCTGCTATGTGGCGCGGTATTATCCCGTGTTGACGCCGGG
CAAGAGCAACTCGGTCGCCGCATACACTATTCTCAGAATGACTTGGTTGAGTACTCACCAGTCACAGAAA
AGCATCTTACGGATGGCATGACAGTAAGAGAATTATGCAGTGCTGCCATAACCATGAGTGATAACACTGC
GGCCAACTTACTTCTGACAACGATCGGAGGACCGAAGGAGCTAACCGCTTTTTTGCACAACATGGGGGAT
CATGTAACTCGCCTTGATCGTTGGGAACCGGAGCTGAATGAAGCCATACCAAACGACGAGCGTGACACCA
CGATGCCTGTAGCAATGGCAACAACGTTGCGCAAACTATTAACTGGCGAACTACTTACTCTAGCTTCCCG
GCAACAATTAATAGACTGGATGGAGGCGGATAAAGTTGCAGGACCACTTCTGCGCTCGGCCCTTCCGGCT
GGCTGGTTTATTGCTGATAAATCTGGAGCCGGTGAGCGTGGGTCTCGCGGTATCATTGCAGCACTGGGGC
CAGATGGTAAGCCCTCCCGTATCGTAGTTATCTACACGACGGGGAGTCAGGCAACTATGGATGAACGAAA
TAGACAGATCGCTGAGATAGGTGCCTCACTGATTAAGCATTGGTAACTGTCAGACCAAGTTTACTCATAT
ATACTTTAGATTGATTTAAAACTTCATTTTTAATTTAAAAGGATCTAGGTGAAGATCCTTTTTGATAATC
TCATGACCAAAATCCCTTAACGTGAGTTTTCGTTCCACTGAGCGTCAGACCCCGTAGAAAAGATCAAAGG
ATCTTCTTGAGATCCTTTTTTTCTGCGCGTAATCTGCTGCTTGCAAACAAAAAAACCACCGCTACCAGCG
GTGGTTTGTTTGCCGGATCAAGAGCTACCAACTCTTTTTCCGAAGGTAACTGGCTTCAGCAGAGCGCAGA
TACCAAATACTGTTCTTCTAGTGTAGCCGTAGTTAGGCCACCACTTCAAGAACTCTGTAGCACCGCCTAC
ATACCTCGCTCTGCTAATCCTGTTACCAGTGGCTGCTGCCAGTGGCGATAAGTCGTGTCTTACCGGGTTG
GACTCAAGACGATAGTTACCGGATAAGGCGCAGCGGTCGGGCTGAACGGGGGGTTCGTGCACACAGCCCA
GCTTGGAGCGAACGACCTACACCGAACTGAGATACCTACAGCGTGAGCTATGAGAAAGCGCCACGCTTCC
CGAAGGGAGAAAGGCGGACAGGTATCCGGTAAGCGGCAGGGTCGGAACAGGAGAGCGCACGAGGGAGCTT
CCAGGGGGAAACGCCTGGTATCTTTATAGTCCTGTCGGGTTTCGCCACCTCTGACTTGAGCGTCGATTTT
TGTGATGCTCGTCAGGGGGGCGGAGCCTATGGAAAAACGCCAGCAACGCGGCCTTTTTACGGTTCCTGGC
CTTTTGCTGGCCTTTTGCTCACATGTTCTTTCCTGCGTTATCCCCTGATTCTGTGGATAACCGTATTACC
GCCTTTGAGTGAGCTGATACCGCTCGCCGCAGCCGAACGACCGAGCGCAGCGAGTCAGTGAGCGAGGAAG
CGGAAGAGCGCCCAATACGCAAACCGCCTCTCCCCGCGCGTTGGCCGATTCATTAATGCAGCAAGCTCAT
GGCTGACTAATTTTTTTTATTTATGCAGAGGCCGAGGCCGCCTCGGCCTCTGAGCTATTCCAGAAGTAGT
GAGGAGGCTTTTTTGGAGGCCTAGGCTTTTGCAAAAAGCTCCCCGTGGCACGACAGGTTTCCCGACTGGA
AAGCGGGCAGTGAGCGCAACGCAATTAATGTGAGTTAGCTCACTCATTAGGCACCCCAGGCTTTACACTT
TATGCTTCCGGCTCGTATGTTGTGTGGAATTGTGAGCGGATAACAATTTCACACAGGAAACAGCTATGAC
ATGATTACGAATTTCACAAATAAAGCATTTTTTTCACTGCATTCTAGTTGTGGTTTGTCCAAACTCATCA
ATGTATCTTATCATGTCTGGATCAACTGGATAACTCAAGCTAACCAAAATCATCCCAAACTTCCCACCCC
ATACCCTATTACCACTGCCAATTACCTGTGGTTTCATTTACTCTAAACCTGTGATTCCTCTGAATTATTT
TCATTTTAAAGAAATTGTATTTGTTAAATATGTACTACAAACTTAGTAGT
